>Addgene plasmid #47733 | H101-bio | depositor full sequence | sequence record 68566 | H101-bio sequence 7839 bps
AGATCTATACATTGAATCAATATTGGCAATTAGCCATATTAGTCATTGGTTATATAGCATAAATCAATAT
TGGCTATTGGCCATTGCATACGTTGTATCTATATCATAATATGTACATTTATATTGGCTCATGTCCAATA
TGACCGCCATGTTGACATTGATTATTGACTAGTTATTAATAGTAATCAATTACGGGGTCATTAGTTCATA
GCCCATATATGGAGTTCCGCGTTACATAACTTACGGTAAATGGCCCGCCTGGCTGACCGCCCAACGACCC
CCGCCCATTGACGTCAATAATGACGTATGTTCCCATAGTAACGCCAATAGGGACTTTCCATTGACGTCAA
TGGGTGGAGTATTTACGGTAAACTGCCCACTTGGCAGTACATCAAGTGTATCATATGCCAAGTCCGCCCC
CTATTGACGTCAATGACGGTAAATGGCCCGCCTGGCATTATGCCCAGTACATGACCTTACGGGACTTTCC
TACTTGGCAGTACATCTACGTATTAGTCATCGCTATTACCATGGTGATGCGGTTTTGGCAGTACACCAAT
GGGCGTGGATAGCGGTTTGACTCACGGGGATTTCCAAGTCTCCACCCCATTGACGTCAATGGGAGTTTGT
TTTGGCACCAAAATCAACGGGACTTTCCAAAATGTCGTAATAACCCCGCCCCGTTGACGCAAATGGGCGG
TAGGCGTGTACGGTGGGAGGTCTATATAAGCAGAGCTCGTTTAGTGAACCGTCAGATCCTCACTCTCTTC
CGCATCGCTGTCTGCGAGGGCCAGCTGTTGGGCTCGCGGTTGAGGACAAACTCTTCGCGGTCTTTCCAGT
ACTCTTGGATCGGAAACCCGTCGGCCTCCGAACGGTACTCCGCCACCGAGGGACCTGAGCGAGTCCGCAT
CGACCGGATCGGAAAACCTCTCGAGAAAGGCGTCTAACCAGTCACAGTCGCAAGGTAGGCTGAGCACCGT
GGCGGGCGGCAGCGGGTGGCGGTCGGGGTTGTTTCTGGCGGAGGTGCTGCTGATGATGTAATTAAAGTAG
GCGGTCTTGAGACGGCGGATGGTCGAGGTGAGGTGTGGCAGGCTTGAGATCCAGCTGTTGGGGTGAGTAC
TCCCTCTCAAAAGCGGGCATTACTTCTGCGCTAAGATTGTCAGTTTCCAAAAACGAGGAGGATTTGATAT
TCACCTGGCCCGATCTGGCCATACACTTGAGTGACAATGACATCCACTTTGCCTTTCTCTCCACAGGTGT
CCACTCCCAGGTCCAAGTTTGCCACCATGGAGTTTCAGACCCAGGTACTCATGTCCCTGCTGCTCTGCAT
GTCTGGTGCGGCCGCCCAGAACGAGAACGTGAACAAGGCCAACCTGAGAAAGGGCCTGAGCACCAACAAC
GCCGAGAACGGCATCAAGAGCCTGAAGGACGAGGACGAGCACATCAACATCATCGGCGACGACTTCAGCG
CCTTCAGCTACGGCGGCTACCCCATCTACGAGACAACCGGCAGCCTGGGCACAGGCGTGGAGAGCGTGAA
GGCTATCGATGGAGAGAGCGGCACCAGCATGGACAGCAAGCCCAAAGAGAACAAGATCAGCACCGAGCCT
GGCGCCGATCAGGTGTCCATCGGCCTGGTCAACGAGGCCGACAGCAGCCTGGAAAACGACAAGAAGAAGA
AAGAGAACGTCAAGAAAGAGATGCTGGGCACCGAGAAAGAGGGCAGCCCCGACAGCCACGACAGCAGCAA
AGAGAAGCTGAACCTGAACGACAACAGCAAGTGGAGCGACTTCCTGAAGAACATCGTGACCTTCGGCGGC
TTTGGCCCCACAGTGGTGCACGACGTGTCCGACACCCTGAGCGACATCTCCAAGGACGAAGTGACCCAGA
AAACCACCAAGGACATCGGCAGCACCCTGCTGGACTTTTTTCTGCCCCTGCCCACCAAGAACACCAACAC
CTACGAGAAGAAGAACGAAAACAAGAACGTGGCCAACGTGGACTCCAAGACCAAGAGCAACGAGAAGGGC
AGACCTCCCACCTACAGCCCCATCCTGGACGACGGCATCGAGTTCAGCGGCGGACTGTACTTCAATGAGA
AGAAGTCCACCGAGGAAAACAAGCAGAAAAACGTGCTGGAAAGCGTGAACCTGGCCAGCTGGGACAAAGA
GGACATCGTCAAAGAAAACGAGGACGTGAAGGACGAAAAGGATGAGGACGACGAGGAAGAGGAAGAGAAG
TACGAAAACGAGATTATCAAGCAGCCCGAAGATATCCTGGATGAGGAAGAGGTGCTGGAAGAGGAAATCC
TGGAAGAGAATAAGAACGACGCCGTGGACACCAGCGACCTGGAAAAGAAGAACATCCCCGACCTGAGCAA
CGACAACAACTACTACAGCCTGATCTACAAGAACTACAAGGACAACGACAAGAGCGAGAAAACCGCCCAG
ACCCTGATCACCGCCCTGATCAGCCTGCTGAACGGCAAGAACGAGCTGGACGCCACCATCCGGCGGCTGA
AGCACCGGTTCATGGAATTCTTTACTTATAACGGCGCGCCGTCGACCTCCATCACGGCCTATAAGAGTGA
GGGGGAGTCAGCGGAGTTCTCCTTCCCACTCAACCTTGGAGAGGAAAGCCTGCAGGGAGAGTTGAGATGG
AAGGCAGAGAAGGCTCCTTCTTCCCAGTCCTGGATCACCTTCTCCCTAAAGAACCAAAAGGTGTCTGTGC
AGAAGTCTACTAGCAACCCCAAGTTCCAGCTGTCCGAAACGCTCCCACTCACCCTTCAGATACCCCAGGT
CTCCCTTCAGTTTGCTGGTTCTGGCAACCTGACCCTGACTCTGGACAGAGGGATACTGTATCAGGAAGTG
AACCTGGTGGTGATGAAAGTGACTCAGCCCGACAGCAACACTTTGACCTGTGAGGTGATGGGACCCACCT
CACCCAAGATGAGACTGATCTTGAAGCAGGAGAATCAGGAGGCCAGGGTCTCCAGGCAGGAGAAAGTGAT
TCAAGTGCAGGCCCCTGAAGCAGGGGTGTGGCAATGTCTACTGAGTGAAGGTGAAGAGGTCAAGATGGAC
TCCAAGATCCAGGTTTTATCCAAAGGGTTGAATTCCGGATCACTGCATCATATTCTGGATGCACAGAAAA
TGGTGTGGAATCATCGTTAAGTCTAGACACGTGATTAATTAAGGATCCCCCGACCTCGACCTCTGGCTAA
TAAAGGAAATTTATTTTCATTGCAATAGTGTGTTGGAATTTTTTGTGTCTCTCACTCGGAAGGACATATG
GGAGGGCAAATCATTTGGTCGAGATCCCTCGGAGATCTCTAGCTAGAGGATCGATCCCCGCCCCGGACGA
ACTAAACCTGACTACGACATCTCTGCCCCTTCTTCGCGGGGCAGTGCATGTAATCCCTTCAGTTGGTTGG
TACAACTTGCCAACTGGGCCCTGTTCCACATGTGACACGGGGGGGGACCAAACACAAAGGGGTTCTCTGA
CTGTAGTTGACATCCTTATAAATGGATGTGCACATTTGCCAACACTGAGTGGCTTTCATCCTGGAGCAGA
CTTTGCAGTCTGTGGACTGCAACACAACATTGCCTTTATGTGTAACTCTTGGCTGAAGCTCTTACACCAA
TGCTGGGGGACATGTACCTCCCAGGGGCCCAGGAAGACTACGGGAGGCTACACCAACGTCAATCAGAGGG
GCCTGTGTAGCTACCGATAAGCGGACCCTCAAGAGGGCATTAGCAATAGTGTTTATAAGGCCCCCTTGTT
AACCCTAAACGGGTAGCATATGCTTCCCGGGTAGTAGTATATACTATCCAGACTAACCCTAATTCAATAG
CATATGTTACCCAACGGGAAGCATATGCTATCGAATTAGGGTTAGTAAAAGGGTCCTAAGGAACAGCGAT
ATCTCCCACCCCATGAGCTGTCACGGTTTTATTTACATGGGGTCAGGATTCCACGAGGGTAGTGAACCAT
TTTAGTCACAAGGGCAGTGGCTGAAGATCAAGGAGCGGGCAGTGAACTCTCCTGAATCTTCGCCTGCTTC
TTCATTCTCCTTCGTTTAGCTAATAGAATAACTGCTGAGTTGTGAACAGTAAGGTGTATGTGAGGTGCTC
GAAAACAAGGTTTCAGGTGACGCCCCCAGAATAAAATTTGGACGGGGGGTTCAGTGGTGGCATTGTGCTA
TGACACCAATATAACCCTCACAAACCCCTTGGGCAATAAATACTAGTGTAGGAATGAAACATTCTGAATA
TCTTTAACAATAGAAATCCATGGGGTGGGGACAAGCCGTAAAGACTGGATGTCCATCTCACACGAATTTA
TGGCTATGGGCAACACATAATCCTAGTGCAATATGATACTGGGGTTATTAAGATGTGTCCCAGGCAGGGA
CCAAGACAGGTGAACCATGTTGTTACACTCTATTTGTAACAAGGGGAAAGAGAGTGGACGCCGACAGCAG
CGGACTCCACTGGTTGTCTCTAACACCCCCGAAAATTAAACGGGGCTCCACGCCAATGGGGCCCATAAAC
AAAGACAAGTGGCCACTCTTTTTTTTGAAATTGTGGAGTGGGGGCACGCGTCAGCCCCCACACGCCGCCC
TGCGGTTTTGGACTGTAAAATAAGGGTGTAATAACTTGGCTGATTGTAACCCCGCTAACCACTGCGGTCA
AACCACTTGCCCACAAAACCACTAATGGCACCCCGGGGAATACCTGCATAAGTAGGTGGGCGGGCCAAGA
TAGGGGCGCGATTGCTGCGATCTGGAGGACAAATTACACACACTTGCGCCTGAGCGCCAAGCACAGGGTT
GTTGGTCCTCATATTCACGAGGTCGCTGAGAGCACGGTGGGCTAATGTTGCCATGGGTAGCATATACTAC
CCAAATATCTGGATAGCATATGCTATCCTAATCTATATCTGGGTAGCATAGGCTATCCTAATCTATATCT
GGGTAGCATATGCTATCCTAATCTATATCTGGGTAGTATATGCTATCCTAATTTATATCTGGGTAGCATA
GGCTATCCTAATCTATATCTGGGTAGCATATGCTATCCTAATCTATATCTGGGTAGTATATGCTATCCTA
ATCTGTATCCGGGTAGCATATGCTATCCTAATAGAGATTAGGGTAGTATATGCTATCCTAATTTATATCT
GGGTAGCATATACTACCCAAATATCTGGATAGCATATGCTATCCTAATCTATATCTGGGTAGCATATGCT
ATCCTAATCTATATCTGGGTAGCATAGGCTATCCTAATCTATATCTGGGTAGCATATGCTATCCTAATCT
ATATCTGGGTAGTATATGCTATCCTAATTTATATCTGGGTAGCATAGGCTATCCTAATCTATATCTGGGT
AGCATATGCTATCCTAATCTATATCTGGGTAGTATATGCTATCCTAATCTGTATCCGGGTAGCATATGCT
ATCCTCATGATAAGCTGTCAAACATGAGAATTTTCTTGAAGACGAAAGGGCCTCGTGATACGCCTATTTT
TATAGGTTAATGTCATGATAATAATGGTTTCTTAGACGTCAGGTGGCACTTTTCGGGGAAATGTGCGCGG
AACCCCTATTTGTTTATTTTTCTAAATACATTCAAATATGTATCCGCTCATGAGACAATAACCCTGATAA
ATGCTTCAATAATATTGAAAAAGGAAGAGTATGAGTATTCAACATTTCCGTGTCGCCCTTATTCCCTTTT
TTGCGGCATTTTGCCTTCCTGTTTTTGCTCACCCAGAAACGCTGGTGAAAGTAAAAGATGCTGAAGATCA
GTTGGGTGCACGAGTGGGTTACATCGAACTGGATCTCAACAGCGGTAAGATCCTTGAGAGTTTTCGCCCC
GAAGAACGTTTTCCAATGATGAGCACTTTTAAAGTTCTGCTATGTGGCGCGGTATTATCCCGTGTTGACG
CCGGGCAAGAGCAACTCGGTCGCCGCATACACTATTCTCAGAATGACTTGGTTGAGTACTCACCAGTCAC
AGAAAAGCATCTTACGGATGGCATGACAGTAAGAGAATTATGCAGTGCTGCCATAACCATGAGTGATAAC
ACTGCGGCCAACTTACTTCTGACAACGATCGGAGGACCGAAGGAGCTAACCGCTTTTTTGCACAACATGG
GGGATCATGTAACTCGCCTTGATCGTTGGGAACCGGAGCTGAATGAAGCCATACCAAACGACGAGCGTGA
CACCACGATGCCTGCAGCAATGGCAACAACGTTGCGCAAACTATTAACTGGCGAACTACTTACTCTAGCT
TCCCGGCAACAATTAATAGACTGGATGGAGGCGGATAAAGTTGCAGGACCACTTCTGCGCTCGGCCCTTC
CGGCTGGCTGGTTTATTGCTGATAAATCTGGAGCCGGTGAGCGTGGGTCTCGCGGTATCATTGCAGCACT
GGGGCCAGATGGTAAGCCCTCCCGTATCGTAGTTATCTACACGACGGGGAGTCAGGCAACTATGGATGAA
CGAAATAGACAGATCGCTGAGATAGGTGCCTCACTGATTAAGCATTGGTAACTGTCAGACCAAGTTTACT
CATATATACTTTAGATTGATTTAAAACTTCATTTTTAATTTAAAAGGATCTAGGTGAAGATCCTTTTTGA
TAATCTCATGACCAAAATCCCTTAACGTGAGTTTTCGTTCCACTGAGCGTCAGACCCCGTAGAAAAGATC
AAAGGATCTTCTTGAGATCCTTTTTTTCTGCGCGTAATCTGCTGCTTGCAAACAAAAAAACCACCGCTAC
CAGCGGTGGTTTGTTTGCCGGATCAAGAGCTACCAACTCTTTTTCCGAAGGTAACTGGCTTCAGCAGAGC
GCAGATACCAAATACTGTTCTTCTAGTGTAGCCGTAGTTAGGCCACCACTTCAAGAACTCTGTAGCACCG
CCTACATACCTCGCTCTGCTAATCCTGTTACCAGTGGCTGCTGCCAGTGGCGATAAGTCGTGTCTTACCG
GGTTGGACTCAAGACGATAGTTACCGGATAAGGCGCAGCGGTCGGGCTGAACGGGGGGTTCGTGCACACA
GCCCAGCTTGGAGCGAACGACCTACACCGAACTGAGATACCTACAGCGTGAGCTATGAGAAAGCGCCACG
CTTCCCGAAGGGAGAAAGGCGGACAGGTATCCGGTAAGCGGCAGGGTCGGAACAGGAGAGCGCACGAGGG
AGCTTCCAGGGGGAAACGCCTGGTATCTTTATAGTCCTGTCGGGTTTCGCCACCTCTGACTTGAGCGTCG
ATTTTTGTGATGCTCGTCAGGGGGGCGGAGCCTATGGAAAAACGCCAGCAACGCGGCCTTTTTACGGTTC
CTGGCCTTTTGCTGGCCTTTTGCTCACATGTTCTTTCCTGCGTTATCCCCTGATTCTGTGGATAACCGTA
TTACCGCCTTTGAGTGAGCTGATACCGCTCGCCGCAGCCGAACGACCGAGCGCAGCGAGTCAGTGAGCGA
GGAAGCGGAAGAGCGCCCAATACGCAAACCGCCTCTCCCCGCGCGTTGGCCGATTCATTAATGCAGCTGG
CACGACAGGTTTCCCGACTGGAAAGCGGGCAGTGAGCGCAACGCAATTAATGTGAGTTAGCTCACTCATT
AGGCACCCCAGGCTTTACACTTTATGCTTCCGGCTCGTATGTTGTGTGGAATTGTGAGCGGATAACAATT
TCACACAGGAAACAGCTATGACCATGATTACGCCAAGCTCTAGCTAGAGGTCGACCAATTCTCATGTTTG
ACAGCTTATCATCGCAGATCCGGGCAACGTTGTTGCCATTGCTGCAGGCGCAGAACTGGTAGGTATGGA
Features (pLannotate 1.2.2; 18 found; start..end, strand, type, name):
    154..533     +  enhancer       CMV enhancer: human cytomegalovirus immediate early enhancer
    535..734     +  promoter       CMV promoter: human cytomegalovirus (CMV) immediate early promoter
    802..840     +  misc_feature   Ad SA (fragment): adenovirus major late transcript splice acceptor (Friedrich and Soriano, 1991)
    873..1082    -  CDS            PTP (fragment): TERM_ADE02 - Experimental evidence at protein level: Swiss-Prot protein existence level 1. Protein covalently bound to the viral DNA that acts as a primer for viral genomic replication by DNA strand displacement. Assembles on the viral origin of replication in an initiation complex with viral polymerase, DBP, host NFIA and host POU2F1/OCT1. During initiation, the polymerase covalently couples the first dCTP with Ser- 580 of pTP. The terminal protein stimulates the template activity over 20 fold compared to protein-free templates. Neo-synthesized viral genomes are linked to two preterminal prot
   1113..1202    +  intron         chimeric intron (fragment): chimera between introns from adenovirus and immunoglobulin heavy chain genes
   1221..1267    +  CDS            IgH signal sequence (fragment): signal sequence from the mouse immunoglobulin heavy chain variable region
   2505..3113    +  CDS            Cd4 (fragment): CD4_RAT - Experimental evidence at protein level: Swiss-Prot protein existence level 1. Integral membrane glycoprotein that plays an essential role in the immune response and serves multiple functions in responses against both external and internal offenses. In T-cells, functions primarily as a coreceptor for MHC class II molecule:peptide complex. The antigens presented by class II peptides are derived from extracellular proteins while class I peptides are derived from cytosolic proteins. Interacts simultaneously with the T-cell receptor (TCR) and the MHC class II presented by antigen presenti
   3219..3274    +  polyA_signal   β-globin poly(A) signal: rabbit β-globin polyadenylation signal (Gil and Proudfoot, 1987)
   3788..5469    -  rep_origin     oriP (fragment): Epstein-Barr virus oriP replication origin (Yates et al., 2000)
   5596..5700    +  promoter       AmpR promoter: bla
   5701..6561    +  CDS            AmpR: β-lactamase; bla; confers resistance to ampicillin, carbenicillin, and related antibiotics
   6732..7320    +  rep_origin     ori: high-copy-number ColE1/pMB1/pBR322/pUC origin of replication
   7503..7595    +  CDS            lacI (fragment): lac repressor; lacI; The lac repressor binds to the lac operator to inhibit transcription in E. coli. This inhibition can be relieved by adding lactose or isopropyl-β-D-thiogalactopyranoside (IPTG).
   7608..7629    +  protein_bind   CAP binding site: CAP binding activates transcription in the presence of cAMP. E. coli catabolite activator protein
   7644..7674    +  promoter       lac promoter: promoter for the E. coli lac operon
   7682..7698    +  protein_bind   lac operator: The lac repressor binds to the lac operator to inhibit transcription in E. coli. This inhibition can be relieved by adding lactose or isopropyl-β-D-thiogalactopyranoside (IPTG). lac repressor encoded by lacI
   7768..7784    +  promoter       tet promoter (fragment): E. coli promoter for tetracycline efflux protein gene
   7794..7819    -  CDS            bla(M) (fragment): β-lactamase lacking the signal sequence; bla(M); allows cytosolic expression of β-lactamase
