[The description below was written by a language model from this plasmid's Addgene catalogue record and pLannotate feature annotations shown in this document.]
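Description:
H101-bio is a mammalian expression plasmid built on the pTT3 backbone for transient production of a secreted, tagged form of the Plasmodium falciparum merozoite protein H101 (also called MSP3.3). It is propagated in E. coli as a high-copy plasmid through a ColE1/pUC-type origin and selected with ampicillin via the bla gene. The backbone also carries an Epstein-Barr virus oriP fragment, which supports episomal maintenance in cells supplying EBNA1. Short lac and tet promoter remnants in the annotation are backbone leftovers with no evident role in the design.

Expression is driven by the CMV immediate early enhancer and promoter, followed by adenovirus-derived leader and intron sequences. The annotated fragment of adenoviral terminal protein on the opposite strand is most likely a side effect of this leader region rather than an expressed gene. Transcripts end at a rabbit β-globin polyadenylation signal. The open reading frame begins with an exogenous mouse immunoglobulin signal peptide that directs secretion, followed by the synthetic, codon-optimised H101 insert of about 1.2 kb cloned between NotI and AscI sites. The insert itself falls in an unannotated stretch of the feature table. Six serine or threonine residues were changed to alanine so that the protein carries no N-linked glycans when made in mammalian cells. The backbone adds C-terminal rat Cd4 domains 3 and 4 and an enzymatic biotinylation sequence. The latter is not annotated separately.

Cotransfection with a BirA-expressing plasmid yields monobiotinylated full-length protein. The construct belongs to a library of recombinant P. falciparum merozoite surface and secreted proteins.
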