Addgene plasmid #47733: H101-bio
Purpose: Expresses enzymatically monobiotinylated full-length H101 with no N-linked glycans upon cotransfection with BirA in mammalian cells. Contains a C-terminal rat Cd4 d3+4 tag.
Depositing lab: Gavin Wright. Depositing organization: Wellcome Sanger Institute. Publication: A library of functional recombinant cell surface and secreted Plasmodium falciparum merozoite proteins. Crosnier C, Wanaguru M, McDade B, Osier FH, Marsh K, Rayner JC, Wright GJ. Mol Cell Proteomics. 2013 Sep 16. 10.1074/mcp.O113.028357 PubMed 24043421.
Backbone
  Vector backbone: pTT3
  Backbone manufacturer: Yves Durocher, NRC
  Backbone size w/o insert (bp): 6633
  Total vector size (bp): 7839
  Vector type: Mammalian Expression
Growth in bacteria
  Bacterial resistance: Ampicillin, 100 μg/mL
  Growth temperature: 37°C
  Growth strain: DH5alpha
  Copy number: High Copy
Gene/Insert
  Gene/Insert name: Codon-optimised H101 (alt name: MSP3.3)
  Species: Synthetic; Plasmodium falciparum
  Insert size (bp): 1206
  Mutation: Exogenous signal peptide of mouse origin, changed Serine30, Serine41, Serine123, Serine238, Threonine292 and Threonine351 to Alanine residues
  Promoter: CMV
  Tag / fusion protein: rat Cd4 d3+4 (C terminal on backbone); enzymatic biotinylation sequence (C terminal on backbone)
  Cloning method: Restriction Enzyme; 5′ cloning site NotI (not destroyed); 3′ cloning site AscI (not destroyed)
  Sequencing primers: 5′ CMV-fwd
Resource information
  A portion of this plasmid was derived from a plasmid made by: pTT3 was obtained under an MTA from Yves Durocher, National Research Council of Canada- Biotechnology Research Institute
Terms and licenses: Academic/Nonprofit Terms; Industry Terms: Not Available to Industry
How to cite: H101-bio was a gift from Gavin Wright (Addgene plasmid # 47733 ; http://n2t.net/addgene:47733 ; RRID:Addgene_47733)
