>Addgene plasmid #47733 | H101-bio | addgene partial sequence | sequence record 71120 | CMV-F 5'-CGCAAATGGGCGGTAGGCGTG-3'
TGAACCGTCAGATCCTCACTCTCTTCCGCATCGCTGTCTGCGAGGGCCAGCTGTTGGGCTCGCGGTTGAG
GACAAACTCTTCGCGGTCTTTCCAGTACTCTTGGATCGGAAACCCGTCGGCCTCCGAACGGTACTCCGCC
ACCGAGGGACCTGAGCGAGTCCGCATCGACCGGATCGGAAAACCTCTCGAGAAAGGCGTCTAACCAGTCA
CAGTCGCAAGGTAGGCTGAGCACCGTGGCGGGCGGCAGCGGGTGGCGGTCGGGGTTGTTTCTGGCGGAGG
TGCTGCTGATGATGTAATTAAAGTAGGCGGTCTTGAGACGGCGGATGGTCGAGGTGAGGTGTGGCAGGCT
TGAGATCCAGCTGTTGGGGTGAGTACTCCCTCTCAAAAGCGGGCATTACTTCTGCGCTAAGATTGTCAGT
TTCCAAAAACGAGGAGGATTTGATATTCACCTGGCCCGATCTGGCCATACACTTGAGTGACAATGACATC
CACTTTGCCTTTCTCTCCACAGGTGTCCACTCCCAGGTCCAAGTTTGCCACCATGGAGTTTCAGACCCAG
GTACTCATGTCCCTGCTGCTCTGCATGTCTGGTGCGGCCGCCCAGAACGAGAACGTGAACAAGGCCAACC
TGAGAAAGGGCCTGAGCACCAACAACGCCGAGAACGGCATCAAGAGCCTGAAGGACGAGGACGAGCACAT
CAACATCATCGGCGACGACTTCAGCGCCTTCAGCTACGGCGGCTACCCCATCTACGAGACAACCGGCAGC
CTGGGCACAGGCGTGGAGAGCGTGAAGGCTATCGATGGAGAGAGCGGCACCAGCATGGACAGCAAGCCCA
AAGAGAACAAGATCAGCACCGAGCCTGGCGCCGATCAGGTGTCCATCGGCCTGGTCAACGA
