>Addgene plasmid #47733 | H101-bio | addgene partial sequence | sequence record 71489 | EBVori-F 5'-CCACTCAGTGTTGGCAAATG-3'
TCAGAGAACCCCTTTGTGTTTGGTCCCCCCCCGTGTCACATGTGGAACAGGGCCCAGTTGGCAAGTTGTA
CCAACCAACTGAAGGGATTACATGCACTGCCCCGCGAAGAAGGGGCAGAGATGTCGTAGTCAGGTTTAGT
TCGTCCGGGGCGGGGATCGATCCTCTAGCTAGAGATCTCCGAGGGATCTCGACCAAATGATTTGCCCTCC
CATATGTCCTTCCGAGTGAGAGACACAAAAAATTCCAACACACTATTGCAATGAAAATAAATTTCCTTTA
TTAGCCAGAGGTCGAGGTCGGGGGATCCTTAATTAATCACGTGTCTAGACTTAACGATGATTCCACACCA
TTTTCTGTGCATCCAGAATATGATGCAGTGATCCGGAATTCAACCCTTTGGATAAAACCTGGATCTTGGA
GTCCATCTTGACCTCTTCACCTTCACTCAGTAGACATTGCCACACCCCTGCTTCAGGGGCCTGCACTTGA
ATCACTTTCTCCTGCCTGGAGACCCTGGCCTCCTGATTCTCCTGCTTCAAGATCAGTCTCATCTTGGGTG
AGGTGGGTCCCATCACCTCACAGGTCAAAGTGTTGCTGTCGGGCTGAGTCACTTTCATCACCACCAGGTT
CACTTCCTGATACAGTATCCCTCTGTCCAGAGTCAGGGTCAGGTTGCCAGAACCAGCAAACTGAAGGGAG
ACCTGGGGTATCTGAAGGGTGAGTGGGAGCGTTTCGGACAGCTGGAACTTGGGGTTGCTAGTAGACTTCT
GCACAGACACCTTTTGGTTCTTTAGGGAGAAGGTGATCCAGGACTGGGAAGAAGGAGCCTTCTCTGCCTT
CCATCTCAACTCTCCCTGCAGGCTTTCCTCTCCAAGGTTGAGTGGGAAGGAGAACTCCGCTGACTCCCCC
TCACTCTTATAGG
