>Addgene plasmid #47733 | H101-bio | addgene partial sequence | sequence record 72111 | rCd4-R 5'-TCCCTGCAGGCTTTCCTCTCCAAGGTTGAG-3'
CTCACTCTTATAGGCCGTGATGGAGGTCGACGGCGCGCCGTTATAAGTAAAGAATTCCATGAACCGGTGC
TTCAGCCGCCGGATGGTGGCGTCCAGCTCGTTCTTGCCGTTCAGCAGGCTGATCAGGGCGGTGATCAGGG
TCTGGGCGGTTTTCTCGCTCTTGTCGTTGTCCTTGTAGTTCTTGTAGATCAGGCTGTAGTAGTTGTTGTC
GTTGCTCAGGTCGGGGATGTTCTTCTTTTCCAGGTCGCTGGTGTCCACGGCGTCGTTCTTATTCTCTTCC
AGGATTTCCTCTTCCAGCACCTCTTCCTCATCCAGGATATCTTCGGGCTGCTTGATAATCTCGTTTTCGT
ACTTCTCTTCCTCTTCCTCGTCGTCCTCATCCTTTTCGTCCTTCACGTCCTCGTTTTCTTTGACGATGTC
CTCTTTGTCCCAGCTGGCCAGGTTCACGCTTTCCAGCACGTTTTTCTGCTTGTTTTCCTCGGTGGACTTC
TTCTCATTGAAGTACAGTCCGCCGCTGAACTCGATGCCGTCGTCCAGGATGGGGCTGTAGGTGGGAGGTC
TGCCCTTCTCGTTGCTCTTGGTCTTGGAGTCCACGTTGGCCACGTTCTTGTTTTCGTTCTTCTTCTCGTA
GGTGTTGGTGTTCTTGGTGGGCAGGGGCAGAAAAAAGTCCAGCAGGGTGCTGCCGATGTCCTTGGTGGTT
TTCTGGGTCACTTCGTCCTTGGAGATGTCGCTCAGGGTGTCGGACACGTCGTGCACCACTGTGGGGCCAA
AGCCGCCGAAGGTCACGATGTTCTTCAGGAAGTCGCTCCACTTGCTGTTGTCGTTCAGGTTCAGCTTCTC
TTTGCTGCTGTCGTGGCTGTCGGGGCTGCCCTCTTTCTCGGTGCCCAGCATCTCTTTCTTGACGTTCTCT
T
